LOCUS       Exported 8543 bp ds-DNA circular SYN 05-NOV-2021
DEFINITION  non-standard AAV2 rep-AAV.CAP-B10 cap plasmid with AAV cap
            expression controlled by a tTA-TRE amplifcation system.
ACCESSION   .
VERSION     .
KEYWORDS    pUCmini-iCAP-AAV.CAP-B10
SOURCE      synthetic DNA construct
  ORGANISM  synthetic DNA construct
REFERENCE   1 (bases 1 to 8543)
  TITLE     Brain-wide gene expression with decreased liver targeting after
            intravenous delivery of engineered AAV capsid in mouse and marmoset
  JOURNAL   Unpublished
REFERENCE   2 (bases 1 to 8543)
  AUTHORS   .
  TITLE     Direct Submission
  JOURNAL   Exported Nov 5, 2021 from SnapGene Server 1.1.58
            http://www.snapgene.com
FEATURES             Location/Qualifiers
     source          1..8543
                     /organism="synthetic DNA construct"
                     /mol_type="other DNA"
     primer_bind     130..152
                     /label=M13/pUC Forward
                     /note="In lacZ gene"
     primer_bind     144..161
                     /label=M13 Forward
                     /note="In lacZ gene. Also called M13-F20 or M13 (-21)
                     Forward"
     primer_bind     145..161
                     /label=M13 fwd
                     /note="common sequencing primer, one of multiple similar
                     variants"
     primer_bind     171..190
                     /label=T7
                     /note="T7 promoter, forward primer"
     promoter        171..189
                     /label=T7 promoter
                     /note="promoter for bacteriophage T7 RNA polymerase"
     CDS             2779..2889
                     /codon_start=1
                     /product="3 tandem repeats of the minimal activation domain
                     of herpes simplex virus VP16 (Cheng et al., 2013)"
                     /label=VP48
                     /translation="DALDDFDLDMLPADALDDFDLDMLPADALDDFDLDML"
     promoter        complement(2928..2946)
                     /label=SP6 promoter
                     /note="promoter for bacteriophage SP6 RNA polymerase"
     primer_bind     complement(2929..2946)
                     /label=SP6
                     /note="SP6 promoter, forward primer"
     primer_bind     complement(2966..2983)
                     /label=BGH-rev
                     /note="Bovine growth hormone terminator, reverse primer.
                     Also called BGH reverse"
     polyA_signal    2972..3196
                     /label=bGH poly(A) signal
                     /note="bovine growth hormone polyadenylation signal"
     protein_bind    3258..3276
                     /gene="tetO"
                     /label=tet operator
                     /bound_moiety="tetracycline repressor TetR"
                     /note="bacterial operator O2 for the tetR and tetA genes"
     protein_bind    3295..3313
                     /gene="tetO"
                     /label=tet operator
                     /bound_moiety="tetracycline repressor TetR"
                     /note="bacterial operator O2 for the tetR and tetA genes"
     protein_bind    3332..3350
                     /gene="tetO"
                     /label=tet operator
                     /bound_moiety="tetracycline repressor TetR"
                     /note="bacterial operator O2 for the tetR and tetA genes"
     protein_bind    3369..3387
                     /gene="tetO"
                     /label=tet operator
                     /bound_moiety="tetracycline repressor TetR"
                     /note="bacterial operator O2 for the tetR and tetA genes"
     protein_bind    3406..3424
                     /gene="tetO"
                     /label=tet operator
                     /bound_moiety="tetracycline repressor TetR"
                     /note="bacterial operator O2 for the tetR and tetA genes"
     protein_bind    3443..3461
                     /gene="tetO"
                     /label=tet operator
                     /bound_moiety="tetracycline repressor TetR"
                     /note="bacterial operator O2 for the tetR and tetA genes"
     protein_bind    3480..3498
                     /gene="tetO"
                     /label=tet operator
                     /bound_moiety="tetracycline repressor TetR"
                     /note="bacterial operator O2 for the tetR and tetA genes"
     protein_bind    3517..3535
                     /gene="tetO"
                     /label=tet operator
                     /bound_moiety="tetracycline repressor TetR"
                     /note="bacterial operator O2 for the tetR and tetA genes"
     CDS             6252..6263
                     /codon_start=1
                     /product="WELQut protease recognition and cleavage site"
                     /label=WELQut site
                     /translation="WELQ"
     rep_origin      complement(6819..7407)
                     /direction=LEFT
                     /label=ori
                     /note="high-copy-number ColE1/pMB1/pBR322/pUC origin of
                     replication"
     primer_bind     complement(6899..6918)
                     /label=pBR322ori-F
                     /note="pBR322 origin, forward primer"
     CDS             complement(7578..8438)
                     /codon_start=1
                     /gene="bla"
                     /product="beta-lactamase"
                     /label=AmpR
                     /note="confers resistance to ampicillin, carbenicillin, and
                     related antibiotics"
                     /translation="MSIQHFRVALIPFFAAFCLPVFAHPETLVKVKDAEDQLGARVGYI
                     ELDLNSGKILESFRPEERFPMMSTFKVLLCGAVLSRIDAGQEQLGRRIHYSQNDLVEYS
                     PVTEKHLTDGMTVRELCSAAITMSDNTAANLLLTTIGGPKELTAFLHNMGDHVTRLDRW
                     EPELNEAIPNDERDTTMPVAMATTLRKLLTGELLTLASRQQLIDWMEADKVAGPLLRSA
                     LPAGWFIADKSGAGERGSRGIIAALGPDGKPSRIVVIYTTGSQATMDERNRQIAEIGAS
                     LIKHW"
     primer_bind     8201..8220
                     /label=Amp-R
                     /note="Ampicillin resistance gene, reverse primer"
     promoter        complement(8439..8543)
                     /gene="bla"
                     /label=AmpR promoter
ORIGIN
        1 cacatttccc cgaaaagtgc cacctgacgt cccaatgata cgcgtcggtg cgggcctctt
       61 cgctattacg ccagctggcg aaagggggat gtgctgcaag gcgattaagt tgggtaacgc
      121 cagggttttc ccagtcacga cgttgtaaaa cgacggccag tgagcgcgcg taatacgact
      181 cactataggg cgaattgggt acatcgacgg tatcggggga gctcgcaggg tctccatttt
      241 gaagcgggag gtttgaacgc gcagccgcca tgccggggtt ttacgagatt gtgattaagg
      301 tccccagcga ccttgacgag catctgcccg gcatttctga cagctttgtg aactgggtgg
      361 ccgagaagga atgggagttg ccgccagatt ctgacatgga tctgaatctg attgagcagg
      421 cacccctgac cgtggccgag aagctgcagc gcgactttct gacggaatgg cgccgtgtga
      481 gtaaggcccc ggaggctctt ttctttgtgc aatttgagaa gggagagagc tacttccaca
      541 tgcacgtgct cgtggaaacc accggggtga aatccatggt tttgggacgt ttcctgagtc
      601 agattcgcga aaaactgatt cagagaattt accgcgggat cgagccgact ttgccaaact
      661 ggttcgcggt cacaaagacc agaaatggcg ccggaggcgg gaacaaggtg gtggatgagt
      721 gctacatccc caattacttg ctccccaaaa cccagcctga gctccagtgg gcgtggacta
      781 atatggaaca gtatttaagc gcctgtttga atctcacgga gcgtaaacgg ttggtggcgc
      841 agcatctgac gcacgtgtcg cagacgcagg agcagaacaa agagaatcag aatcccaatt
      901 ctgatgcgcc ggtgatcaga tcaaaaactt cagccaggta catggagctg gtcgggtggc
      961 tcgtggacaa ggggattacc tcggagaagc agtggatcca ggaggaccag gcctcataca
     1021 tctccttcaa tgcggcctcc aactcgcggt cccaaatcaa ggctgccttg gacaatgcgg
     1081 gaaagattat gagcctgact aaaaccgccc ccgactacct ggtgggccag cagcccgtgg
     1141 aggacatttc cagcaatcgg atttataaaa ttttggaact aaacgggtac gatccccaat
     1201 atgcggcttc cgtctttctg ggatgggcca cgaaaaagtt cggcaagagg aacaccatct
     1261 ggctgtttgg gcctgcaact accgggaaga ccaacatcgc ggaggccata gcccacactg
     1321 tgcccttcta cgggtgcgta aactggacca atgagaactt tcccttcaac gactgtgtgg
     1381 acaagatggt gatctggtgg gaggagggga agatgaccgc caaggtcgtg gagtcggcca
     1441 aagccattct cggaggaagc aaggtgcgcg tggaccagaa atgcaagtcc tcggcccaga
     1501 tagacccgac tcccgtgatc gtcacctcca acaccaatat gtgcgccgtg attgacggga
     1561 actcaacgac cttcgaacac cagcagccgt tgcaagaccg gatgttcaaa tttgaactca
     1621 cccgccgtct ggatcatgac tttgggaagg tcaccaagca ggaagtcaaa gactttttcc
     1681 ggtgggcaaa ggatcacgtg gttgaggtgg agcatgaatt ctacgtcaaa aagggtggag
     1741 ccaagaaaag acccgccccc agtgacgcag atataagtga gcccaaacgg gtgcgcgagt
     1801 cagttgcgca gccatcgacg tcagacgcgg aagcttcgat caactacgcg gacaggtacc
     1861 aaaacaaatg ttctcgtcac gtgggcatga atctgatgct gtttccctgt agacaatgcg
     1921 agagactgaa tcagaattca aatatctgct tcactcacgg tgtcaaagac tgtttagagt
     1981 gctttcccgt gtcagaatct caacccgttt ctgtcgtcaa aaaggcgtat cagaaactgt
     2041 gctacattca tcacatcatg ggaaaggtgc cagacgcttg cactgcttgc gacctggtca
     2101 atgtggactt ggatgactgt gtttctgaac aataaatgac ttaaaccagg tatgagtcgg
     2161 ctggataaat ctaaagtcat aaacggcgct ctggaattac tcaatgaagt cggtatcgaa
     2221 ggcctgacga caaggaaact cgctcaaaag ctgggagttg agcagcctac cctgtactgg
     2281 cacgtgaaga acaagcgggc cctgctcgat gccctggcca tcgagatgct ggacaggcat
     2341 catacccact tctgccccct ggaaggcgag tcatggcaag actttctgcg gaacaacgcc
     2401 aagtcattcc gctgtgctct cctctcacat cgcgacgggg ctaaagtgca tctcggcacc
     2461 cgcccaacag agaaacagta cgaaaccctg gaaaatcagc tcgcgttcct gtgtcagcaa
     2521 ggcttctccc tggagaacgc actgtacgct ctgtccgccg tgggccactt tacactgggc
     2581 tgcgtattgg aggaacagga gcatcaagta gcaaaagagg aaagagagac acctaccacc
     2641 gattctatgc ccccacttct gagacaagca attgagctgt tcgaccggca gggagccgaa
     2701 cctgccttcc ttttcggcct ggaactaatc atatgtggcc tggagaaaca gctaaagtgc
     2761 gaaagcggcg ggccggccga cgcccttgac gattttgact tagacatgct cccagccgat
     2821 gcccttgacg actttgacct tgatatgctg cctgctgacg ctcttgacga ttttgacctt
     2881 gacatgctcc ccgggtaaat gcatgaattc gatctagagg gccctattct atagtgtcac
     2941 ctaaatgcta gagctcgctg atcagcctcg actgtgcctt ctagttgcca gccatctgtt
     3001 gtttgcccct cccccgtgcc ttccttgacc ctggaaggtg ccactcccac tgtcctttcc
     3061 taataaaatg aggaaattgc atcgcattgt ctgagtaggt gtcattctat tctggggggt
     3121 ggggtggggc aggacagcaa gggggaggat tgggaagaca atagcaggca tgctggggat
     3181 gcggtgggct ctatggcttc tgaggcggaa agaaccagct ggggctcgaa tcaagctatc
     3241 aagtgccacc tgacgtctcc ctatcagtga tagagaagtc gacacgtctc gagctcccta
     3301 tcagtgatag agaaggtacg tctagaacgt ctccctatca gtgatagaga agtcgacacg
     3361 tctcgagctc cctatcagtg atagagaagg tacgtctaga acgtctccct atcagtgata
     3421 gagaagtcga cacgtctcga gctccctatc agtgatagag aaggtacgtc tagaacgtct
     3481 ccctatcagt gatagagaag tcgacacgtc tcgagctccc tatcagtgat agagaaggta
     3541 ccccctatat aagcagagag atctgttcaa atttgaactg actaagcggc tcccgccaga
     3601 ttttggcaag attactaagc aggaagtcaa ggactttttt gcttgggcaa aggtcaatca
     3661 ggtgccggtg actcacgagt ttaaagttcc cagggaattg gcgggaacta aaggggcgga
     3721 gaaatctcta aaacgcccac tgggtgacgt caccaatact agctataaaa gtctggagaa
     3781 gcgggccagg ctctcatttg ttcccgagac gcctcgcagt tcagacgtga ctgttgatcc
     3841 cgctcctctg cgaccgctag cttcgatcaa ctacgcagac aggtaccaaa acaagtgttc
     3901 tcgtcacgtg ggcattaatc tgattctgtt tccctgcaga caatgcgaga gaatgaatca
     3961 gaactcaaat atctgcttca ctcacggaca gaaagactgt ttagagtgct ttcccgtgtc
     4021 agaatctcaa cccgtttctg tcgtcaaaaa ggcgtatcag aaactgtgct acattcatca
     4081 tatcatggga aaggtgccag acgcttgcac tgcctgcgat ctggtcaatg tggatttgga
     4141 tgactgcatc tttgaacaat aaatgactta agccaggtat ggctgccgat ggttatcttc
     4201 cagattggct cgaggacaac cttagtgaag gaattcgcga gtggtgggct ttgaaacctg
     4261 gagcccctca acccaaggca aatcaacaac atcaagacaa cgctagaggt cttgtgcttc
     4321 cgggttacaa ataccttgga cccggcaacg gactcgacaa gggggagccg gtcaacgcag
     4381 cagacgcggc ggccctcgag cacgacaaag cctacgacca gcagctcaag gccggagaca
     4441 acccgtacct caagtacaac cacgccgacg ccgagttcca ggagcggctc aaagaagata
     4501 cgtcttttgg gggcaacctc gggcgagcag tcttccaggc caaaaagagg cttcttgaac
     4561 ctcttggtct ggttgaggaa gcggctaaga cggctcctgg aaagaagagg cctgtagagc
     4621 agtctcctca ggaaccggac tcctccgcgg gtattggcaa atcgggtgca cagcccgcta
     4681 aaaagagact caatttcggt cagactggcg acacagagtc agtcccagac cctcaaccaa
     4741 tcggagaacc tcccgcagcc ccctcaggtg tgggatctct tacaatggct tcaggtggtg
     4801 gcgcaccagt ggcagacaat aacgaaggtg ccgatggagt gggtagttcc tcgggaaatt
     4861 ggcattgcga ttcccaatgg ctgggggaca gagtcatcac caccagcacc cgaacctggg
     4921 ccctgcccac ctacaacaat cacctctaca agcaaatctc caacagcaca tctggaggat
     4981 cttcaaatga caacgcctac ttcggctaca gcaccccctg ggggtatttt gacttcaaca
     5041 gattccactg ccacttctca ccacgtgact ggcagcgact catcaacaac aactggggat
     5101 tccggcctaa gcgactcaac ttcaagctct ttaacattca ggtcaaagag gttacggaca
     5161 acaatggagt caagaccatc gccaataacc ttaccagcac ggtccaggtc ttcacggact
     5221 cagactatca gctcccgtac gtgctcgggt cggctcacga gggctgcctc ccgccgttcc
     5281 cagcggacgt tttcatgatt cctcagtacg ggtatctgac gcttaatgat ggaagccagg
     5341 ccgtgggtcg ttcgtccttt tactgcctgg aatatttccc gtcgcaaatg ctaagaacgg
     5401 gtaacaactt ccagttcagc tacgagtttg agaacgtacc tttccatagc agctacgctc
     5461 acagccaaag cctggaccga ctaatgaatc cactcatcga ccaatacttg tactatctct
     5521 ctagaactat tgacggcgcc gccaccaaaa accaaacgct aaaattcagt gtggccggac
     5581 ccagcaacat ggctgtccag ggaagaaact acatacctgg acccagctac cgacaacaac
     5641 gtgtctcaac cactgtgact caaaacaaca acagcgaatt tgcttggcct ggagcttctt
     5701 cttgggctct caatggacgt aatagcttga tgaatcctgg acctgctatg gcctctcaca
     5761 aagaaggaga ggaccgtttc tttcctttgt ctggatcttt aatttttggc aaacaaggta
     5821 ctggcagaga caacgtggat gcggacaaag tcatgataac caacgaagaa gaaattaaaa
     5881 ctactaaccc ggtagcaacg gagtcctatg gacaagtggc cacaaaccac cagagtgatg
     5941 ggactttggc ggtgcctttt aaggcacagg cgcagaccgg ttgggttcaa aaccaaggaa
     6001 tacttccggg tatggtttgg caggacagag atgtgtacct gcaaggaccc atttgggcca
     6061 aaattcctca cacggacggc aactttcacc cttctccgct gatgggaggg tttggaatga
     6121 agcacccgcc tcctcagatc ctcatcaaaa acacacctgt acctgcggat cctccaacgg
     6181 ccttcaacaa ggacaagctg aactctttca tcacccagta ttctactggt caagtcagcg
     6241 tggagatcga gtgggagctg cagaaggaaa acagcaagcg ctggaacccg gagatccagt
     6301 acacttccaa ctattacaag tctaataatg ttgaatttgc tgttaatact gaaggtgtat
     6361 atagtgaacc ccgccccatt ggcaccagat acctgactcg taatctgtaa gtcgacttgc
     6421 ttgttaatca ataaaccgtt taattcgttt cagttgaact ttggtctctg cgaagggcaa
     6481 ttcgtttaaa cctgcaggac tagaggtcct gtattagagg tcacgtgagt gttttgcgac
     6541 attttgcgac accatgtggt cacgctgggt atttaagccc gagtgagcac gcagggtctc
     6601 cattttgaag cgggaggttt gaacgcgcag ccgccaagcc gaattctgca gatatcacat
     6661 gtcctaggaa ctatcgatcc atcacactgg cggccgctcg actagagcgg ccgccaccgc
     6721 ggtggagctc cagcttttgc ggaccgaatc ggaaagaaca tgtgagcaaa aggccagcaa
     6781 aaggccagga accgtaaaaa ggccgcgttg ctggcgtttt tccataggct ccgcccccct
     6841 gacgagcatc acaaaaatcg acgctcaagt cagaggtggc gaaacccgac aggactataa
     6901 agataccagg cgtttccccc tggaagctcc ctcgtgcgct ctcctgttcc gaccctgccg
     6961 cttaccggat acctgtccgc ctttctccct tcgggaagcg tggcgctttc tcatagctca
     7021 cgctgtaggt atctcagttc ggtgtaggtc gttcgctcca agctgggctg tgtgcacgaa
     7081 ccccccgttc agcccgaccg ctgcgcctta tccggtaact atcgtcttga gtccaacccg
     7141 gtaagacacg acttatcgcc actggcagca gccactggta acaggattag cagagcgagg
     7201 tatgtaggcg gtgctacaga gttcttgaag tggtggccta actacggcta cactagaaga
     7261 acagtatttg gtatctgcgc tctgctgaag ccagttacct tcggaaaaag agttggtagc
     7321 tcttgatccg gcaaacaaac caccgctggt agcggtggtt tttttgtttg caagcagcag
     7381 attacgcgca gaaaaaaagg atctcaagaa gatcctttga tcttttctac ggggtctgac
     7441 gctcagtgga acgaaaactc acgttaaggg attttggtca tgagattatc aaaaaggatc
     7501 ttcacctaga tccttttaaa ttaaaaatga agttttaaat caatctaaag tatatatgag
     7561 taaacttggt ctgacagtta ccaatgctta atcagtgagg cacctatctc agcgatctgt
     7621 ctatttcgtt catccatagt tgcctgactc cccgtcgtgt agataactac gatacgggag
     7681 ggcttaccat ctggccccag tgctgcaatg ataccgcgag acccacgctc accggctcca
     7741 gatttatcag caataaacca gccagccgga agggccgagc gcagaagtgg tcctgcaact
     7801 ttatccgcct ccatccagtc tattaattgt tgccgggaag ctagagtaag tagttcgcca
     7861 gttaatagtt tgcgcaacgt tgttgccatt gctacaggca tcgtggtgtc acgctcgtcg
     7921 tttggtatgg cttcattcag ctccggttcc caacgatcaa ggcgagttac atgatccccc
     7981 atgttgtgca aaaaagcggt tagctccttc ggtcctccga tcgttgtcag aagtaagttg
     8041 gccgcagtgt tatcactcat ggttatggca gcactgcata attctcttac tgtcatgcca
     8101 tccgtaagat gcttttctgt gactggtgag tactcaacca agtcattctg agaatagtgt
     8161 atgcggcgac cgagttgctc ttgcccggcg tcaatacggg ataataccgc gccacatagc
     8221 agaactttaa aagtgctcat cattggaaaa cgttcttcgg ggcgaaaact ctcaaggatc
     8281 ttaccgctgt tgagatccag ttcgatgtaa cccactcgtg cacccaactg atcttcagca
     8341 tcttttactt tcaccagcgt ttctgggtga gcaaaaacag gaaggcaaaa tgccgcaaaa
     8401 aagggaataa gggcgacacg gaaatgttga atactcatac tcttcctttt tcaatattat
     8461 tgaagcattt atcagggtta ttgtctcatg agcggataca tatttgaatg tatttagaaa
     8521 aataaacaaa taggggttcc gcg
//
