[The description below was written by a language model from this plasmid's Addgene catalogue record and the feature table of its GenBank file.]
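Description:
pUCmini-iCAP-AAV.CAP-B10 is an 8.5 kb AAV packaging (rep-cap) helper plasmid built on the pUC57-mini backbone. It is propagated in E. coli through a high-copy ColE1/pUC origin and selected with ampicillin via the bla gene. It supplies AAV2 rep together with the engineered AAV.CAP-B10 capsid gene in trans for recombinant AAV production in mammalian producer cells. It carries no ITRs in the annotated features, so it is not itself packaged.

The 2.2 kb synthetic VP1 insert is listed under the p41 promoter. It differs from its parent, the PHP.eB version of the same plasmid, by a seven-residue substitution between VP1 positions 452 and 460 (NGSGQNQ to DGAATKN). A K449R change arose from adding an XbaI cloning site and is reported to have no overt effect on production or transduction.

Unlike standard rep-cap plasmids, this one uses a tTA-TRE amplification loop. The feature table shows a VP16-derived activation domain (the C-terminal part of a tet transactivator) followed by a bGH polyadenylation signal. Next comes an array of eight tet operators forming the tetracycline response element. Because this is a tet-off arrangement, the transactivator binds the operators without doxycycline and boosts capsid expression, which the depositor reports raises titres about 1.5- to 5-fold. The rep and cap coding regions are not annotated in the feature table, and the short "WELQut site" is probably a chance match within cap.

It is used like any other rep-cap plasmid, here to make vectors with brain-wide expression and reduced liver targeting after intravenous delivery in mouse and marmoset. The depositor cautions against packaging genomes whose tet-responsive element drives a protein harmful to the producer cells.
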