Addgene plasmid #175004: pUCmini-iCAP-AAV.CAP-B10
Purpose: non-standard AAV2 rep-AAV.CAP-B10 cap plasmid with AAV cap expression controlled by a tTA-TRE amplifcation system
Depositing lab: Viviana Gradinaru. Depositing organization: California Institute of Technology. Publication: AAV capsid variants with brain-wide transgene expression and decreased liver targeting after intravenous delivery in mouse and marmoset. Goertsen D, Flytzanis NC, Goeden N, Chuapoco MR, Cummins A, Chen Y, Fan Y, Zhang Q, Sharma J, Duan Y, Wang L, Feng G, Chen Y, Ip NY, Pickel J, Gradinaru V. Nat Neurosci. 2022 Jan;25(1):106-115. doi: 10.1038/s41593-021-00969-4. Epub 2021 Dec 9. PubMed 34887588.
Backbone
  Vector backbone: pUC57-mini
  Backbone size w/o insert (bp): 6311
  Total vector size (bp): 8543
  Vector type: Mammalian Expression, AAV
Growth in bacteria
  Bacterial resistance: Ampicillin, 100 μg/mL
  Growth temperature: 37°C
  Growth strain: NEB Stable
  Copy number: Unknown
Gene/Insert
  Gene/Insert name: Synthetic construct isolate AAV.CAP-B10 VP1 gene (alt name: AAV.CAP-B10 Cap)
  Species: Synthetic
  Insert size (bp): 2232
  Mutation: 7 amino acid substitution between VP1 452 and VP1 460 from NGSGQNQ to DGAATKN
  Promoter: p41
  Cloning method: Gibson Cloning
  Sequencing primers: 5′ unknown
Terms and licenses: Academic/Nonprofit Terms; Industry Terms: Not Available to Industry
Depositor comments: This plasmid is based on the pUCmini-iCAP-PHP.eB plasmid. Please note that this is a non-standard rep-cap construct. It uses a tTA-TRE amplification loop to increase Capsid expression and AAV production. We find that this system increases AAV titers 1.5-5 fold (Ben Deverman, Bryan Simpson and Paul Patterson, unpublished data). This is a tet-off system, so no dox or tet is needed to turn it on. It can be used like any other rep-cap plasmid. This system should only present a problem if the rAAV genome to be packaged has a tet responsive element that directs expression of a protein that affected the health of the production cells. This work supported by NIH BRAIN Initiative grant UF1MH128336 . The introduction of an XbaI restriction site for ease of cloning introduces a K449R mutation, which does not have an overt effect on vector production or transduction.
How to cite: pUCmini-iCAP-AAV.CAP-B10 was a gift from Viviana Gradinaru (Addgene plasmid # 175004 ; http://n2t.net/addgene:175004 ; RRID:Addgene_175004)
